>Addgene plasmid #197703 | pMC-1-OsEf1a-6 | addgene full sequence | sequence record 391032 | Addgene NGS Result
GTCAGTGAGCGAGGAAGCGGAAGAGCGCCCAATACGCAAACCGCCTCTCCCCGCGCGTTGGCCGATTCAT
TAATCACTCTGTGGTCTCAGGAGTATAATCCCGTGCGTTCACTTGATCTAGCGATTTAGGGGGGTTCCCT
AACCTCATACTTATTCCTAACTACTCCCTCCGTTTCAGGTTATAAAATATTTTGACTTTGTTCAAAGTCA
AAATGCTTTAAGTTTAAAAGTTTGTAGAAAAAAAGTAGTAACATTTTCAACACAAGACAAATTTATTATG
AAAATATATTCAATTATTGATATGATGATACTAATTTAGTATTATAAATATTACTATATTTATCTATAAA
CTTAGTTAACCTTGAAATAGTTTGACTTTAACCAAAGTTAAAATGTCTTATAACCTGAAACGAAGTAAGT
AATAACTGTCCGCTTAAACTCACTGAATGGGGCCTTGGATACTCCACAATCCAGATCATTTTGCCCGACA
CCTTGCTCTCAAAACAACTATATAGACCGGTGCAAAGTGACTATTTGCAACTAAACGCCCATCTACTTGT
TGCAAATCTACTTCTCCCAAACATCCTCCTCTAAAAAAAATTTAAATATACTTATCACTTGAGCGCTGCG
AAACCTACAGAGACTTGAACGTAACGCAAACGTTTGAACAGGTCGACCGCAGGATTAAAATCGAACGGTC
AATACTGCCACGCAACAATAACCACCAGACAAAGATCGGACGGCCAGGAAGGAACCCTAGCACCCGTGGC
TGCCTATATAAGAGGCAATCCTCTCGCCCTAACCCCCTCCTCTCTCCCATCTCATCCCAGCCGCCGCCGC
CGCAGCCTCCTCCTCTCGCCATCTCCCGTCCTCTCCTTCAAGGTCAGCTTCAGATCTTCTCACTTATCCT
TGTTTGCGCCTGTTCATGATCGTTCGTAGCTGCAGATCTGGTTTGGTATCGCGAGGTTTGGGTGATTTGG
TGCTTGGGCATGTTGTTTTCGTTCATTTTTTATTGTGTATTCCTCTCACTGCTGTGATCTTAGTTTGATG
TCCGTTGACGCGAAGATAAACTTGATTTGTCCGCGAATCATGTGCGTATGTTGGAAATTATCGGTAGAAT
CGAACGATAAACTTGAGTTACTGCATAATCATCTACATAAGTGGAAAACTACTGGTAGAATCGGTAGAAA
ATCTGTATCTAGAATCCATAATTTGTTGTTAAACTACTGCTGAGTAGATGTTGTTATTGTCCGTGCCCTG
TTCAGTTGGGTACTGAAATTCTGTATCTAAAATCCAATCCGTAAATTTGTTTCTGTAAATTTGTTATTGT
GCTACTGCTGAGTAGATGGTGTTATTGTCTGTACCCTGTTCGGTTGTGTCGATTACTGCGCGTCTGTGTA
AATCTCATGCTGATTTTGATGGCTATTAACGTTCTGTGGATGTCCAAGTGATCTGATCTGAGATCTTGCC
TGTGATATTTATTTGGAGTTAAAAATTATACAGAAAATTGTTTCTAATCTTTGTTTTATTACGTAGAACA
GTCAGCTACCTGCTTAATCAACCAATGTGAGACCACGAAGTGGCTCTTCAGTGGACGAAAGGGCCTCGTG
ATACGCCTATTTTTATAGGTTAATGTCATGATAATAATGGTTTCTTAGACGTCAGGTGGCACTTTTCGGG
GAAATGTGCGCGGAACCCCTATTTGTTTATTTTTCTAAATACATTCAAATATGTATCCGCTCATGAGACA
ATAACCCTGATAAATGCTTCAATAATATTGAAAAAGGAAGAGTATGCGCTCACGCAACTGGTCCAGAACC
TTGACCGAACGCAGCGGTGGTAACGGCGCAGTGGCGGTTTTCATGGCTTGTTATGACTGTTTTTTTTTGG
GGTACAGTCTATGCCTCGGGCATCCAAGCAGCAAGCGCGTTACGCCGTGGGTCGATGTTTGATGTTATGG
AGCAGCAACGATGTTACGCAGCAGGGCAGTCGCCCTAAAACAAAGTTAAACATCATGAGGGAAGCGGTGA
TCGCCGAAGTATCGACTCAACTATCAGAGGTAGTTGGCGTCATCGAGCGCCATCTCGAACCGACGTTGCT
GGCCGTACATTTGTACGGCTCCGCAGTGGATGGCGGCCTGAAGCCACACAGCGATATTGATTTGCTGGTT
ACGGTGACCGTAAGGCTTGATGAAACAACGCGGCGAGCTTTGATCAACGACCTTTTGGAAACTTCGGCTT
CCCCTGGAGAGAGCGAGATTCTCCGCGCTGTAGAAGTCACCATTGTTGTGCACGACGACATCATTCCGTG
GCGTTATCCAGCTAAGCGCGAACTGCAATTTGGAGAATGGCAGCGCAATGACATTCTTGCAGGTATCTTC
GAGCCAGCCACGATCGACATTGATCTGGCTATCTTGCTGACAAAAGCAAGAGAACATAGCGTTGCCTTGG
TAGGTCCAGCGGCGGAGGAACTCTTTGATCCGGTTCCTGAACAGGATCTATTTGAGGCGCTAAATGAAAC
CTTAACGCTATGGAACTCGCCGCCCGACTGGGCTGGCGATGAGCGAAATGTAGTGCTTACGTTGTCCCGC
ATTTGGTACAGCGCAGTAACCGGCAAAATCGCGCCGAAGGATGTCGCTGCCGACTGGGCAATGGAGCGCC
TGCCGGCCCAGTATCAGCCCGTCATACTTGAAGCTAGACAGGCTTATCTTGGACAAGAAGAAGATCGCTT
GGCCTCGCGCGCAGATCAGTTGGAAGAATTTGTCCATTACGTAAAAGGCGAGATCACCAAGGTAGTCGGC
AAATAACTGTCAGACCAAGTTTACTCATATATACTTTAGATTGATTTAAAACTTCATTTTTAATTTAAAA
GGATCTAGGTGAAGATCCTTTTTGATAATCTCATGACCAAAATCCCTTAACGTGAGTTTTCGTTCCACTG
AGCGTCAGACCCCGTAGAAAAGATCAAAGGATCTTCTTGAGATCCTTTTTTTCTGCGCGTAATCTGCTGC
TTGCAAACAAAAAAACCACCGCTACCAGCGGTGGTTTGTTTGCCGGATCAAGAGCTACCAACTCTTTTTC
CGAAGGTAACTGGCTTCAGCAGAGCGCAGATACCAAATACTGTTCTTCTAGTGTAGCCGTAGTTAGGCCA
CCACTTCAAGAACTCTGTAGCACCGCCTACATACCTCGCTCTGCTAATCCTGTTACCAGTGGCTGCTGCC
AGTGGCGATAAGTCGTGTCTTACCGGGTTGGACTCAAGACGATAGTTACCGGATAAGGCGCAGCGGTCGG
GCTGAACGGGGGGTTCGTGCACACAGCCCAGCTTGGAGCGAACGACCTACACCGAACTGAGATACCTACA
GCGTGAGCTATGAGAAAGCGCCACGCTTCCCGAAGGGAGAAAGGCGGACAGGTATCCGGTAAGCGGCAGG
GTCGGAACAGGAGAGCGCACGAGGGAGCTTCCAGGGGGAAACGCCTGGTATCTTTATAGTCCTGTCGGGT
TTCGCCACCTCTGACTTGAGCGTCGATTTTTGTGATGCTCGTCAGGGGGGCGGAGCCTATGGAAAAACGC
CAGCAACGCGGCCTTTTTACGGTTCCTGGCCTTTTGCTGGCCTTTTGCTCACATGTTCTTTCCTGCGTTA
TCCCCTGATTCTGTGGATAACCGTATTACCGCCTTTGAGTGAGCTGATACCGCTCGCCGCAGCCGAACGA
CCGAGCGCAGCGA
Features (pLannotate 1.2.2; 7 found; start..end, strand, type, name):
      1..23      +  rep_origin     RSF ori (fragment): Plasmids containing the RSF 1030 origin of replication can be propagated in E. coli cells that contain additional plasmids with compatible origins.
     25..74      +  CDS            lacI (fragment): lac repressor; lacI; The lac repressor binds to the lac operator to inhibit transcription in E. coli. This inhibition can be relieved by adding lactose or isopropyl-β-D-thiogalactopyranoside (IPTG).
   1689..1793    +  promoter       AmpR promoter: bla
   1784..1864    -  CDS            int (fragment): INT2_ECOLX - Protein inferred from homology: Swiss-Prot protein existence level 3. Putative integrase believed to be involved in the insertion of antibiotic resistance genes into plasmids and transposons. From Escherichia coli.
   1952..2008    +  CDS            GmR (fragment): gentamycin acetyltransferase; aacC1; confers resistance to gentamycin
   2015..2803    +  CDS            aadA: S3AD_ECOLX - Experimental evidence at protein level: Swiss-Prot protein existence level 1. Mediates bacterial resistance to the antibiotics streptomycin and spectinomycin. From Escherichia coli.
   2977..3565    +  rep_origin     ori: high-copy-number ColE1/pMB1/pBR322/pUC origin of replication
