[The description below was written by a language model from this plasmid's Addgene catalogue record and pLannotate feature annotations shown in this document.]
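Description:
pMC-1-OsEf1a-6 is a Phytobrick (MoClo) Level 0 part plasmid from a modular vector toolkit and parts library built for plant genome engineering. It carries the promoter of the rice (Oryza sativa) Ef1a gene, presumably elongation factor 1-alpha, as a 1,470 bp insert in the self-made pMC-1-ccdB-6 backbone. The backbone name suggests that the part replaced a ccdB counter-selection cassette. The "1" and "6" in the name presumably denote the flanking assembly positions or overhangs that define where the part sits in a transcription unit, but the record does not spell out this convention or name the cloning sites used.

The sequenced plasmid is 3,723 nt and is built purely for propagation in E. coli. It has a high-copy ColE1/pUC-type origin and an aadA gene conferring spectinomycin (and streptomycin) resistance, with an AmpR (bla) promoter annotated upstream of it. The other annotations are short fragments of an integron integrase, a gentamicin acetyltransferase, lacI and an RSF origin. These appear to be remnants carried along with the resistance cassette or backbone junctions rather than functional elements. The annotation software did not label the promoter insert itself, but the unannotated stretch between the first features and the resistance cassette is about the right size to contain it.

Although catalogued as a plant expression vector, the plasmid contains no coding sequence, terminator, plant selection marker or T-DNA borders in the annotated features. It serves as a donor of a promoter module, to be combined with other Level 0 parts by Golden Gate-style assembly into higher-level plant expression constructs. A rice-derived promoter of this kind would be a natural choice for driving transgenes in monocots, though the record does not describe its expression profile.
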