Addgene plasmid #197703: pMC-1-OsEf1a-6
Purpose: Phytobrick (MoClo) Level 0 Part
Depositing lab: Daniel Voytas. Depositing organization: University of Minnesota. Publication: An extensible vector toolkit and parts library for advanced engineering of plant genomes. Chamness JC, Kumar J, Cruz AJ, Rhuby E, Holum MJ, Cody JP, Tibebu R, Gamo ME, Starker CG, Zhang F, Voytas DF. Plant Genome. 2023 Mar 9:e20312. doi: 10.1002/tpg2.20312. PubMed 36896468.
Backbone
  Vector backbone: pMC-1-ccdB-6
  Backbone manufacturer: Self-made
  Vector type: Plant Expression
Growth in bacteria
  Bacterial resistance: Spectinomycin, 50 μg/mL
  Growth temperature: 37°C
  Growth strain: DH5alpha
  Copy number: High Copy
Gene/Insert
  Gene/Insert name: OsEf1a promoter
  Species: Oryza sativa
  Insert size (bp): 1470
  Cloning method: Restriction Enzyme; 5′ cloning site Unknown (unknown if destroyed)
Terms and licenses: Academic/Nonprofit Terms; Industry Terms: Not Available to Industry
Depositor comments: Please visit https://doi.org/10.1101/2022.10.15.511792 for bioRxiv preprint.
How to cite: pMC-1-OsEf1a-6 was a gift from Daniel Voytas (Addgene plasmid # 197703 ; http://n2t.net/addgene:197703 ; RRID:Addgene_197703)
